>Addgene plasmid #121757 | IX907: pMVP (L3-L2) 3x epitope tag + WPRE | addgene full sequence | sequence record 237237 | Addgene NGS Result
CTTTCCTGCGTTATCCCCTGATTCTGTGGATAACCGTATTACCGCCTTTGAGTGAGCTGATACCGCTCGC
CGCAGCCGAACGACCGAGCGCAGCGAGTCAGTGAGCGAGGAAGCGGAAGAGCGCCCAATACGCAAACCGC
CTCTCCCCGCGCGTTGGCCGATTCATTAATGCAGCTGGCACGACAGGTTTCCCGACTGGAAAGCGGGCAG
TGAGCGCAACGCAATTAATACGCGTACCGCTAGCCAGGAAGAGTTTGTAGAAACGCAAAAAGGCCATCCG
TCAGGATGGCCTTCTGCTTAGTTTGATGCCTGGCAGTTTATGGCGGGCGTCCTGCCCGCCACCCTCCGGG
CCGTTGCTTCACAACGTTCAAATCCGCTCCCGGCGGATTTGTCCTACTCAGGAGAGCGTTCACCGACAAA
CAACAGATAAAACGAAAGGCCCAGTCTTCCGACTGAGCCTTTCGTTTTATTTGATGCCTGGCAGTTCCCT
ACTCTCGCGTTAACGCTAGCATGGATGTTTTCCCAGTCACGACGTTGTAAAACGACGGCCAGTCTTAAGC
TCGGGCCCCAAATAATGATTTTATTTTGACTGATAGTGACCTGTTCGTTGCAACAAATTGATGAGCAATG
CTTTTTTATAATGCCAACTTTGTATAATAAAGTTGGTGGCGGATCCTACCCATACGATGTTCCAGATTAC
GCTTACCCATACGATGTTCCAGATTACGCTTACCCATACGATGTTCCAGATTACGCTTAAGAATTCCTAG
AGCTCCTATAGTGAGACCGGTTAGTAATGATCGACAATCAACCTCTGGATTACAAAATTTGTGAAAGATT
GACTGGTATTCTTAACTATGTTGCTCCTTTTACGCTATGTGGATACGCTGCTTTAATGCCTTTGTATCAT
GCTATTGCTTCCCGTATGGCTTTCATTTTCTCCTCCTTGTATAAATCCTGGTTGCTGTCTCTTTATGAGG
AGTTGTGGCCCGTTGTCAGGCAACGTGGCGTGGTGTGCACTGTGTTTGCTGACGCAACCCCCACTGGTTG
GGGCATTGCCACCACCTGTCAGCTCCTTTCCGGGACTTTCGCTTTCCCCCTCCCTATTGCCACGGCGGAA
CTCATCGCCGCCTGCCTTGCCCGCTGCTGGACAGGGGCTCGGCTGTTGGGCACTGACAATTCCGTGGTGT
TGTCGGGGAAGCTGACGTCCTTTCCATGGCTGCTCGCCTGTGTTGCCACCTGGATTCTGCGCGGGACGTC
CTTCTGCTACGTCCCTTCGGCCCTCAATCCAGCGGACCTTCCTTCCCGCGGCCTGCTGCCGGCTCTGCGG
CCTCTTCCGCGTCTTCGCCTTCGCCCTCAGACGAGTCGGATCTCCCTTTGGGCCGCCTCCCCGCCTGGCG
ATGGTACTGTCCTAGTACCTGACCCAGCTTTCTTGTACAAAGTTGGCATTATAAGAAAGCATTGCTTATC
AATTTGTTGCAACGAACAGGTCACTATCAGTCAAAATAAAATCATTATTTGCCATCCAGCTGCAGGGCGG
CCGCGATATCCCCTATAGTGAGTCGTATTACATGGTCATAGCTGTTTCCTGGCAGCTCTGGCCCGTGTCT
CAAAATCTCTGATGTTACATTGCACAAGATAAAAATATATCATCATGAACAATAAAACTGTCTGCTTACA
TAAACAGTAATACAAGGGGTGTTATGAGCCATATTCAACGGGAAACGTCGAGGCCGCGATTAAATTCCAA
CATGGATGCTGATTTATATGGGTATAAATGGGCTCGCGATAATGTCGGGCAATCAGGTGCGACAATCTAT
CGCTTGTATGGGAAGCCCGATGCGCCAGAGTTGTTTCTGAAACATGGCAAAGGTAGCGTTGCCAATGATG
TTACAGATGAGATGGTCAGACTAAACTGGCTGACGGAATTTATGCCTCTTCCGACCATCAAGCATTTTAT
CCGTACTCCTGATGATGCATGGTTACTCACCACTGCGATCCCCGGAAAAACAGCATTCCAGGTATTAGAA
GAATATCCTGATTCAGGTGAAAATATTGTTGATGCGCTGGCAGTGTTCCTGCGCCGGTTGCATTCGATTC
CTGTTTGTAATTGTCCTTTTAACAGCGATCGCGTATTTCGTCTCGCTCAGGCGCAATCACGAATGAATAA
CGGTTTGGTTGATGCGAGTGATTTTGATGACGAGCGTAATGGCTGGCCTGTTGAACAAGTCTGGAAAGAA
ATGCATAAACTTTTGCCATTCTCACCGGATTCAGTCGTCACTCATGGTGATTTCTCACTTGATAACCTTA
TTTTTGACGAGGGGAAATTAATAGGTTGTATTGATGTTGGACGAGTCGGAATCGCAGACCGATACCAGGA
TCTTGCCATCCTATGGAACTGCCTCGGTGAGTTTTCTCCTTCATTACAGAAACGGCTTTTTCAAAAATAT
GGTATTGATAATCCTGATATGAATAAATTGCAGTTTCATTTGATGCTCGATGAGTTTTTCTAATCAGAAT
TGGTTAATTGGTTGTAACACTGGCAGAGCATTACGCTGACTTGACGGGACGGCGCAAGCTCATGACCAAA
ATCCCTTAACGTGAGTTACGCGTCGTTCCACTGAGCGTCAGACCCCGTAGAAAAGATCAAAGGATCTTCT
TGAGATCCTTTTTTTCTGCGCGTAATCTGCTGCTTGCAAACAAAAAAACCACCGCTACCAGCGGTGGTTT
GTTTGCCGGATCAAGAGCTACCAACTCTTTTTCCGAAGGTAACTGGCTTCAGCAGAGCGCAGATACCAAA
TACTGTTCTTCTAGTGTAGCCGTAGTTAGGCCACCACTTCAAGAACTCTGTAGCACCGCCTACATACCTC
GCTCTGCTAATCCTGTTACCAGTGGCTGCTGCCAGTGGCGATAAGTCGTGTCTTACCGGGTTGGACTCAA
GACGATAGTTACCGGATAAGGCGCAGCGGTCGGGCTGAACGGGGGGTTCGTGCACACAGCCCAGCTTGGA
GCGAACGACCTACACCGAACTGAGATACCTACAGCGTGAGCTATGAGAAAGCGCCACGCTTCCCGAAGGG
AGAAAGGCGGACAGGTATCCGGTAAGCGGCAGGGTCGGAACAGGAGAGCGCACGAGGGAGCTTCCAGGGG
GAAACGCCTGGTATCTTTATAGTCCTGTCGGGTTTCGCCACCTCTGACTTGAGCGTCGATTTTTGTGATG
CTCGTCAGGGGGGCGGAGCCTATGGAAAAACGCCAGCAACGCGGCCTTTTTACGGTTCCTGGCCTTTTGC
TGGCCTTTTGCTCACATGTT
Features (pLannotate 1.2.2; 13 found; start..end, strand, type, name):
    121..213     +  CDS            lacI (fragment): lac repressor; lacI; The lac repressor binds to the lac operator to inhibit transcription in E. coli. This inhibition can be relieved by adding lactose or isopropyl-β-D-thiogalactopyranoside (IPTG).
    268..295     -  terminator     rrnB T2 terminator: transcription terminator T2 from the E. coli rrnB gene
    427..470     +  terminator     rrnB T1 terminator: Escherichia coli rrnB; transcription terminator T1 from the E. coli rrnB gene
    517..553     -  CDS            lacZα (fragment): LacZα fragment of β-galactosidase; lacZ fragment
    570..665     +  protein_bind   attL3: mutant version of attL; recombination site for the Gateway® LR reaction LR Clonase™
    677..693     +  CDS            3xHA (fragment): three tandem HA epitope tags
    704..720     +  CDS            3xHA (fragment): three tandem HA epitope tags
    731..759     +  CDS            3xHA (fragment): three tandem HA epitope tags
    806..1394    +  misc_feature   WPRE: woodchuck hepatitis virus posttranscriptional regulatory element
   1422..1521    -  protein_bind   attL2: mutant version of attL; recombination site for the Gateway® LR reaction LR Clonase™
   1552..1570    -  promoter       T7 promoter: promoter for bacteriophage T7 RNA polymerase
   1704..2513    +  CDS            KanR: aminoglycoside phosphotransferase; aph(3')-Ia; confers resistance to kanamycin in bacteria or G418 (Geneticin®) in eukaryotes
   2660..3248    +  rep_origin     ori: high-copy-number ColE1/pMB1/pBR322/pUC origin of replication
