[The description below was written by a language model from this plasmid's Addgene catalogue record and pLannotate feature annotations shown in this document.]
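Description:
IX907: pMVP (L3-L2) 3x epitope tag + WPRE is a Gateway entry plasmid from the pMVP modular cloning platform, built in the Invitrogen pDONR221 P3-P2 backbone. It is a small (about 3.3 kb) bacterial plasmid that replicates from a high-copy ColE1/pUC-type origin and is selected with kanamycin through an aminoglycoside phosphotransferase (KanR) gene. The rrnB T1 and T2 terminators upstream of the cloning region are standard pDONR elements that shield the insert from read-through transcription. The short lacI and lacZα fragments and the T7 promoter in the annotation are backbone remnants, not functional parts of the payload.

The payload is a synthetic cassette of roughly 755 bp flanked by attL3 and attL2 recombination sites. It consists of three tandem HA epitope tags followed by the woodchuck hepatitis virus posttranscriptional regulatory element (WPRE). The annotation software reports the 3xHA tag as three separate partial matches, which probably reflects differences from the reference 3xHA sequence rather than an incomplete tag. The entry plasmid carries no promoter or gene of interest of its own. It serves as the terminal L3-L2 module in 3- or 4-component MultiSite Gateway Pro LR reactions, where it is recombined with other entry clones supplying elements such as the open reading frame into a destination vector.

After assembly, the gene of interest in the neighbouring position is fused at its C-terminus to the 3xHA tag, allowing detection or immunoprecipitation with anti-HA antibodies. The WPRE lies in the 3′ untranslated region, where it enhances transcript stability and expression. According to the record, this module is intended for building lentiviral expression vectors.
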