Addgene plasmid #121757: IX907: pMVP (L3-L2) 3x epitope tag + WPRE
Purpose: pMVP L3-L2 entry plasmid, contains 3x HA epitope tag + WPRE for 3- or 4-component MultiSite Gateway Pro assembly. Allows C-term epitope fusion to a gene of interest in lentivirus vectors.
Depositing lab: Christopher Newgard. Depositing organization: Duke University. Publication: Creation of versatile cloning platforms for transgene expression and dCas9-based epigenome editing. Haldeman JM, Conway AE, Arlotto ME, Slentz DH, Muoio DM, Becker TC, Newgard CB. Nucleic Acids Res. 2018 Dec 27. pii: 5264291. doi: 10.1093/nar/gky1286. PubMed 30590691.
Backbone
  Vector backbone: pDONR221 P3-P2
  Backbone manufacturer: Invitrogen
  Backbone size w/o insert (bp): 2555
  Vector type: Synthetic Biology ; pMVP Gateway Entry Plasmid
Growth in bacteria
  Bacterial resistance: Kanamycin, 50 μg/mL
  Growth temperature: 37°C
  Growth strain: DH5alpha
  Copy number: High Copy
Gene/Insert
  Gene/Insert name: 3x HA epitope tag + WPRE
  Species: Synthetic
  Insert size (bp): 755
  Cloning method: Gateway Cloning
  Sequencing primers: 5′ M13F; 3′ M13R
Terms and licenses: Academic/Nonprofit Terms; Industry Terms: Not Available to Industry
How to cite: IX907: pMVP (L3-L2) 3x epitope tag + WPRE was a gift from Christopher Newgard (Addgene plasmid # 121757 ; http://n2t.net/addgene:121757 ; RRID:Addgene_121757)
